>Addgene plasmid #204974 | pTY152 EGFP-T2A-ORF6 SARS-CoV-1 | addgene full sequence | sequence record 404984 | Addgene NGS Result
GTTGACATTGATTATTGACTAGTTATTAATAGTAATCAATTACGGGGTCATTAGTTCATAGCCCATATAT
GGAGTTCCGCGTTACATAACTTACGGTAAATGGCCCGCCTGGCTGACCGCCCAACGACCCCCGCCCATTG
ACGTCAATAATGACGTATGTTCCCATAGTAACGCCAATAGGGACTTTCCATTGACGTCAATGGGTGGAGT
ATTTACGGTAAACTGCCCACTTGGCAGTACATCAAGTGTATCATATGCCAAGTACGCCCCCTATTGACGT
CAATGACGGTAAATGGCCCGCCTGGCATTATGCCCAGTACATGACCTTATGGGACTTTCCTACTTGGCAG
TACATCTACGTATTAGTCATCGCTATTACCATGGTGATGCGGTTTTGGCAGTACATCAATGGGCGTGGAT
AGCGGTTTGACTCACGGGGATTTCCAAGTCTCCACCCCATTGACGTCAATGGGAGTTTGTTTTGGCACCA
AAATCAACGGGACTTTCCAAAATGTCGTAACAACTCCGCCCCATTGACGCAAATGGGCGGTAGGCGTGTA
CGGTGGGAGGTCTATATAAGCAGAGCTCTCTGGCTAACTAGAGAACCCACTGCTTACTGGCTTATCGAAA
TTAATACGACTCACTATAGGGAGACCCAAGCTGGCTAGTCGCCACCATGGTGAGCAAGGGCGAGGAGCTG
TTCACCGGGGTGGTGCCCATCCTGGTCGAGCTGGACGGCGACGTAAACGGCCACAAGTTCAGCGTGTCCG
GCGAGGGCGAGGGCGATGCCACCTACGGCAAGCTGACCCTGAAGTTCATCTGCACCACCGGCAAGCTGCC
CGTGCCCTGGCCCACCCTCGTGACCACCCTGACCTACGGCGTGCAGTGCTTCAGCCGCTACCCCGACCAC
ATGAAGCAGCACGACTTCTTCAAGTCCGCCATGCCCGAAGGCTACGTCCAGGAGCGCACCATCTTCTTCA
AGGACGACGGCAACTACAAGACCCGCGCCGAGGTGAAGTTCGAGGGCGACACCCTGGTGAACCGCATCGA
GCTGAAGGGCATCGACTTCAAGGAGGACGGCAACATCCTGGGGCACAAGCTGGAGTACAACTACAACAGC
CACAACGTCTATATCATGGCCGACAAGCAGAAGAACGGCATCAAGGTGAACTTCAAGATCCGCCACAACA
TCGAGGACGGCAGCGTGCAGCTCGCCGACCACTACCAGCAGAACACCCCCATCGGCGACGGCCCCGTGCT
GCTGCCCGACAACCACTACCTGAGCACCCAGTCCGCCCTGAGCAAAGACCCCAACGAGAAGCGCGATCAC
ATGGTCCTGCTGGAGTTCGTGACCGCCGCCGGGATCACTCTCGGCATGGACGAGCTGTACAAGGGCAGTG
GAGAGGGCAGAGGAAGTCTGCTAACATGCGGTGACGTCGAGGAGAATCCTGGCCCAATGTTTCATCTTGT
TGACTTCCAGGTTACAATAGCAGAGATATTGATTATCATTATGAGGACTTTCAGGATTGCTATTTGGAAT
CTTGACGTTATAATAAGTTCAATAGTGAGACAATTATTTAAGCCTCTAACTAAGAAGAATTATTCGGAGT
TAGATGATGAAGAACCTATGGAGTTAGATTATCCATAAACCCGCTGATCAGCCTCGACTGTGCCTTCTAG
TTGCCAGCCATCTGTTGTTTGCCCCTCCCCCGTGCCTTCCTTGACCCTGGAAGGTGCCACTCCCACTGTC
CTTTCCTAATAAAATGAGGAAATTGCATCGCATTGTCTGAGTAGGTGTCATTCTATTCTGGGGGGTGGGG
TGGGGCAGGACAGCAAGGGGGAGGATTGGGAAGACAATAGCAGGCATGCTGGGGATGCGGTGGGCTCTAT
GGCTTCTGAGGCGGAAAGAACCAGCTGGGGCTCTAGGGGGTATCCCC
[124 nt withheld, positions 1938-2061]
C
[91 nt withheld, positions 2063-2153]
A
[49 nt withheld, positions 2155-2203]
CCTTTGACGTTGGAGTCCACGTTCTTT
[37 nt withheld, positions 2231-2267]
ACCCTATCTCGGTCTATTCTTTTGATTTATAAGGGATTTTGCCGATTTCGGCCTATTGGTTAAAAAATGA
GCTGATTTAACAAAAATTTAACGCGAATTAATTCTGTGGAATGTGTGTCAGTTAGGGTGTGGAAAGTCCC
CAGGCTCCCCAGCAGGCAGAAGTATGCAAAGCATGCATCTCAATTAGTCAGCAACCAGGTGTGGAAAGTC
CCCAGGCTCCCCAGCAGGCAGAAGTATGCAAAGCATGCATCTCAATTAGTCAGCAACCATAGTCCCGCCC
CTAACTCCGCCCATCCCGCCCCTAACTCCGCCCAGTTCCGCCCATTCTCCGCCCCATGGCTGACTAATTT
TTTTTATTTATGCAGAGGCCGAGGCCGCCTCTGCCTCTGAGCTATTCCAGAAGTAGTGAGGAGGCTTTTT
TGGAGGCCTAGGCTTTTGCAAAAAGCTCCCGGGAGCTTGTATATCCATTTTCGGATCTGATCAGCACGTG
TTGACAATTAATCATCGGCATAGTATATCGGCATAGTATAATACGACAAGGTGAGGAACTAAACCATGGC
CAAGTTGACCAGTGCCGTTCCGGTGCTCACCGCGCGCGACGTCGCCGGAGCGGTCGAGTTCTGGACCGAC
CGGCTCGGGTTCTCCCGGGACTTCGTGGAGGACGACTTCGCCGGTGTGGTCCGGGACGACGTGACCCTGT
TCATCAGCGCGGTCCAGGACCAGGTGGTGCCGGACAACACCCTGGCCTGGGTGTGGGTGCGCGGCCTGGA
CGAGCTGTACGCCGAGTGGTCGGAGGTCGTGTCCACGAACTTCCGGGACGCCTCCGGGCCGGCCATGACC
GAGATCGGCGAGCAGCCGTGGGGGCGGGAGTTCGCCCTGCGCGACCCGGCCGGCAACTGCGTGCACTTCG
TGGCCGAGGAGCAGGACTGACACGTGCTACGAGATTTCGATTCCACCGCCGCCTTCTATGAAAGGTTGGG
CTTCGGAATCGTTTTCCGGGACGCCGGCTGGATGATCCTCCAGCGCGGGGATCTCATGCTGGAGTTCTTC
GCCCACCCCAACTTGTTTATTGCAGCTTATAATGGTTACAAATAAAGCAATAGCATCACAAATTTCACAA
ATAAAGCATTTTTTTCACTGCATTCTAGTTGTGGTTTGTCCAAACTCATCAATGTATCTTATCATGTCTG
TATACCGTCGACCTCTAGCTAGAGCTTGGCGTAATCATGGTCATAGCTGTTTCCTGTGTGAAATTGTTAT
CCGCTCACAATTCCACACAACATACGAGCCGGAAGCATAAAGTGTAAAGCCTGGGGTGCCTAATGAGTGA
GCTAACTTACATTAATTGCGTTGCGCTCACTGCCCGCTTTCCAGTCGGGAAACCTGTCGTGCCAGCTGCA
TTAATGAATCGGCCAACGCGCGGGGAGAGGCGGTTTGCGTATTGGGCGCTCTTCCGCTTCCTCGCTCACT
GACTCGCTGCGCTCGGTCGTTCGGCTGCGGCGAGCGGTATCAGCTCACTCAAAGGCGGTAATACGGTTAT
CCACAGAATCAGGGGATAACGCAGGAAAGAACATGTGAGCAAAAGGCCAGCAAAAGGCCAGGAACCGTAA
AAAGGCCGCGTTGCTGGCGTTTTTCCATAGGCTCCGCCCCCCTGACGAGCATCACAAAAATCGACGCTCA
AGTCAGAGGTGGCGAAACCCGACAGGACTATAAAGATACCAGGCGTTTCCCCCTGGAAGCTCCCTCGTGC
GCTCTCCTGTTCCGACCCTGCCGCTTACCGGATACCTGTCCGCCTTTCTCCCTTCGGGAAGCGTGGCGCT
TTCTCATAGCTCACGCTGTAGGTATCTCAGTTCGGTGTAGGTCGTTCGCTCCAAGCTGGGCTGTGTGCAC
GAACCCCCCGTTCAGCCCGACCGCTGCGCCTTATCCGGTAACTATCGTCTTGAGTCCAACCCGGTAAGAC
ACGACTTATCGCCACTGGCAGCAGCCACTGGTAACAGGATTAGCAGAGCGAGGTATGTAGGCGGTGCTAC
AGAGTTCTTGAAGTGGTGGCCTAACTACGGCTACACTAGAAGAACAGTATTTGGTATCTGCGCTCTGCTG
AAGCCAGTTACCTTCGGAAAAAGAGTTGGTAGCTCTTGATCCGGCAAACAAACCACCGCTGGTAGCGGTG
GTTTTTTTGTTTGCAAGCAGCAGATTACGCGCAGAAAAAAAGGATCTCAAGAAGATCCTTTGATCTTTTC
TACGGGGTCTGACGCTCAGTGGAACGAAAACTCACGTTAAGGGATTTTGGTCATGAGATTATCAAAAAGG
ATCTTCACCTAGATCCTTTTAAATTAAAAATGAAGTTTTAAATCAATCTAAAGTATATATGAGTAAACTT
GGTCTGACAGTTACCAATGCTTAATCAGTGAGGCACCTATCTCAGCGATCTGTCTATTTCGTTCATCCAT
AGTTGCCTGACTCCCCGTCGTGTAGATAACTACGATACGGGAGGGCTTACCATCTGGCCCCAGTGCTGCA
ATGATACCGCGAGACCCACGCTCACCGGCTCCAGATTTATCAGCAATAAACCAGCCAGCCGGAAGGGCCG
AGCGCAGAAGTGGTCCTGCAACTTTATCCGCCTCCATCCAGTCTATTAATTGTTGCCGGGAAGCTAGAGT
AAGTAGTTCGCCAGTTAATAGTTTGCGCAACGTTGTTGCCATTGCTACAGGCATCGTGGTGTCACGCTCG
TCGTTTGGTATGGCTTCATTCAGCTCCGGTTCCCAACGATCAAGGCGAGTTACATGATCCCCCATGTTGT
GCAAAAAAGCGGTTAGCTCCTTCGGTCCTCCGATCGTTGTCAGAAGTAAGTTGGCCGCAGTGTTATCACT
CATGGTTATGGCAGCACTGCATAATTCTCTTACTGTCATGCCATCCGTAAGATGCTTTTCTGTGACTGGT
GAGTACTCAACCAAGTCATTCTGAGAATAGTGTATGCGGCGACCGAGTTGCTCTTGCCCGGCGTCAATAC
GGGATAATACCGCGCCACATAGCAGAACTTTAAAAGTGCTCATCATTGGAAAACGTTCTTCGGGGCGAAA
ACTCTCAAGGATCTTACCGCTGTTGAGATCCAGTTCGATGTAACCCACTCGTGCACCCAACTGATCTTCA
GCATCTTTTACTTTCACCAGCGTTTCTGGGTGAGCAAAAACAGGAAGGCAAAATGCCGCAAAAAAGGGAA
TAAGGGCGACACGGAAATGTTGAATACTCATACTCTTCCTTTTTCAATATTATTGAAGCATTTATCAGGG
TTATTGTCTCATGAGCGGATACATATTTGAATGTATTTAGAAAAATAAACAAATAGGGGTTCCGCGCACA
TTTCCCCGAAAAGTGCCACCTGACGTCGACGGATCGGGAGATCTCCCGATCCCCTATGGTGCACTCTCAG
TACAATCTGCTCTGATGCCGCATAGTTAAGCCAGTATCTGCTCCCTGCTTGTGTGTTGGAGGTCGCTGAG
TAGTGCGCGAGCAAAATTTAAGCTACAACAAGGCAAGGCTTGACCGACAATTGCATGAAGAATCTGCTTA
GGGTTAGGCGTTTTGCGCTGCTTCGCGATGTACGGGCCAGATATACGC
Features (pLannotate 1.2.2; 22 found; start..end, strand, type, name):
      4..383     +  enhancer       CMV enhancer: human cytomegalovirus immediate early enhancer
    384..587     +  promoter       CMV promoter: human cytomegalovirus (CMV) immediate early promoter
    583..616     +  LTR            5' LTR (truncated) (fragment): truncated 5' long terminal repeat (LTR) from HIV-1
    632..650     +  promoter       T7 promoter: promoter for bacteriophage T7 RNA polymerase
    677..1393    +  CDS            EGFP: EGFP is a basic (constitutively fluorescent) green fluorescent protein published in 1996, derived from Aequorea victoria. It is reported to be a rapidly-maturing weak dimer with moderate acid sensitivity.
   1457..1645    +  CDS            NS6_SARS: Experimental evidence at protein level: Swiss-Prot protein existence level 1. Disrupts cell nuclear import complex formation by tethering karyopherin alpha 2 and karyopherin beta 1 to the membrane. Retention of import factors at the ER/Golgi membrane leads to a loss of transport into the nucleus. Thereby prevents STAT1 nuclear translocation in response to interferon signaling, thus blocking the expression of interferon stimulated genes (ISGs) that display multiple antiviral activities. From Severe acute respiratory syndrome coronavirus (SARS-CoV).
   1668..1892    +  polyA_signal   bGH poly(A) signal: bovine growth hormone polyadenylation signal
   1896..1917    +  promoter       SV40 promoter (fragment): SV40 enhancer and early promoter
   1938..2366    +  rep_origin     f1 ori (sequence partly withheld): f1 bacteriophage origin of replication; arrow indicates direction of (+) strand synthesis
   2380..2709    +  promoter       SV40 promoter: SV40 enhancer and early promoter
   2757..2804    +  promoter       EM7 promoter: synthetic bacterial promoter&nbsp
   2823..3197    +  CDS            BleoR: antibiotic-binding protein; Sh ble from Streptoalloteichus hindustanus; confers resistance to bleomycin, phleomycin, and Zeocin™
   3207..3332    +  CDS            ble (fragment): BLE_KLEPN - Experimental evidence at protein level: Swiss-Prot protein existence level 1. Binding protein with a strong affinity to the bleomycin family of antibiotics. Binds to CL990; an antimitotic-antibiotic compound. From Klebsiella pneumoniae.
   3327..3448    +  polyA_signal   SV40 poly(A) signal: SV40 polyadenylation signal
   3521..3537    -  protein_bind   lac operator: The lac repressor binds to the lac operator to inhibit transcription in E. coli. This inhibition can be relieved by adding lactose or isopropyl-β-D-thiogalactopyranoside (IPTG). lac repressor encoded by lacI
   3545..3575    -  promoter       lac promoter: promoter for the E. coli lac operon
   3590..3611    -  protein_bind   CAP binding site: CAP binding activates transcription in the presence of cAMP. E. coli catabolite activator protein
   3624..3716    -  CDS            lacI (fragment): lac repressor; lacI; The lac repressor binds to the lac operator to inhibit transcription in E. coli. This inhibition can be relieved by adding lactose or isopropyl-β-D-thiogalactopyranoside (IPTG).
   3899..4487    -  rep_origin     ori: high-copy-number ColE1/pMB1/pBR322/pUC origin of replication
   4658..5518    -  CDS            AmpR: β-lactamase; bla; confers resistance to ampicillin, carbenicillin, and related antibiotics
   5519..5623    -  promoter       AmpR promoter: bla
   5682..5734    -  misc_feature   bom (fragment): basis of mobility region from pBR322
