[The description below was written by a language model from this plasmid's Addgene catalogue record and pLannotate feature annotations shown in this document.]
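Description:
pTY152 EGFP-T2A-ORF6 SARS-CoV-1 is a 5,885 bp mammalian expression plasmid built on the pSecTag2 backbone and designed to co-express EGFP and the SARS-CoV-1 accessory protein ORF6 from a single transcript. It is propagated in E. coli through a high-copy ColE1/pUC-type origin with ampicillin selection (AmpR under its own bla promoter). An f1 origin is also present. For selection in mammalian cells, the backbone carries a bleomycin/Zeocin resistance gene (Sh ble). This gene is driven by the SV40 early promoter, with an EM7 promoter allowing its expression in bacteria, and is terminated by an SV40 poly(A) signal.

The expression cassette uses the human CMV immediate-early enhancer and promoter, followed by a T7 promoter site, the EGFP coding sequence, ORF6 (a 192 bp insert), and the bovine growth hormone polyadenylation signal. The record states that EGFP-T2A was added at the N-terminus of ORF6 by Gibson cloning. The T2A element is not annotated separately, but the short gap between the EGFP and ORF6 features is consistent with its position. T2A is a self-cleaving 2A peptide that causes ribosomal skipping, so EGFP and ORF6 are produced as separate polypeptides from one open reading frame. Green fluorescence can therefore report on transfection and relative ORF6 expression level without ORF6 being fused to the fluorescent protein.

The annotation describes ORF6 as disrupting nuclear import by sequestering karyopherins, which blocks STAT1 nuclear translocation and interferon-stimulated gene expression. The associated study concerns quantitative comparison of nuclear transport inhibition by SARS coronavirus ORF6 proteins, so this plasmid likely provided the SARS-CoV-1 ORF6 for those cell-based measurements.
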