Addgene plasmid #204974: pTY152 EGFP-T2A-ORF6 SARS-CoV-1
Purpose: Co-express EGFP and SARS-CoV-1 ORF6
Depositing lab: Tim Mitchison. Depositing organization: Harvard Medical School. Publication: Quantitative comparison of nuclear transport inhibition by SARS coronavirus ORF6 reveals the importance of oligomerization. Yoo TY, Mitchison TJ. Proc Natl Acad Sci U S A. 2024 Jan 23;121(4):e2307997121. doi: 10.1073/pnas.2307997121. Epub 2024 Jan 18. PubMed 38236733.
Backbone
  Vector backbone: pSectag2
  Backbone manufacturer: Thermo Fisher
  Backbone size w/o insert (bp): 5000
  Total vector size (bp): 5885
  Modifications to backbone: EGFP-T2A inserted at the N-terminus of ORF6
  Vector type: Mammalian Expression
Growth in bacteria
  Bacterial resistance: Ampicillin, 100 μg/mL
  Growth temperature: 37°C
  Growth strain: DH5alpha
  Copy number: High Copy
Gene/Insert
  Gene/Insert name: Open Reading Frame 6
  Species: SARS-CoV-1
  Insert size (bp): 192
  Entrez Gene: ORF6 (a.k.a. sars6)
  Promoter: CMV
  Cloning method: Gibson Cloning
  Sequencing primers: 5′ CGCAAATGGGCGGTAGGCGTG; 3′ TAGAAGGCACAGTCGAGG
Terms and licenses: Academic/Nonprofit Terms; Industry Terms: Not Available to Industry
How to cite: pTY152 EGFP-T2A-ORF6 SARS-CoV-1 was a gift from Tim Mitchison (Addgene plasmid # 204974 ; http://n2t.net/addgene:204974 ; RRID:Addgene_204974)
